Addgene plasmid #213745: nLbCas12a
Purpose: For circular RNA-mediated prime editor using nLbCas12a-D156R-R1138A in HEK293T cells
Depositing lab: Caixia Gao. Depositing organization: Institute of Genetics and Developmental Biology, Chinese Academy of Sciences. Publication: Prime editing using CRISPR-Cas12a and circular RNAs in human cells. Liang R, He Z, Zhao KT, Zhu H, Hu J, Liu G, Gao Q, Liu M, Zhang R, Qiu JL, Gao C. Nat Biotechnol. 2024 Jan 10. doi: 10.1038/s41587-023-02095-x. PubMed 38200119.
Backbone
  Vector backbone: pCMV-PE2
  Backbone manufacturer: David Liu
  Vector type: Mammalian Expression, CRISPR
Growth in bacteria
  Bacterial resistance: Ampicillin, 100 μg/mL
  Growth temperature: 37°C
  Growth strain: DH5alpha
  Copy number: High Copy
Gene/Insert
  Gene/Insert name: nLbCas12a
  Species: Lachnospiraceae bacterium
  Mutation: D156R, R1138A
  Promoter: CMV
  Tag / fusion protein: BPNLS (N terminal on insert); BPNLS (C terminal on insert)
  Cloning method: Gibson Cloning
Terms and licenses: Academic/Nonprofit Terms; Industry Terms: Not Available to Industry
How to cite: nLbCas12a was a gift from Caixia Gao (Addgene plasmid # 213745 ; http://n2t.net/addgene:213745 ; RRID:Addgene_213745)
