[The description below was written by a language model from this plasmid's Addgene catalogue record and pLannotate feature annotations shown in this document.]
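Description:
nLbCas12a is a mammalian expression plasmid built on the pCMV-PE2 backbone that produces a nickase form of the Cas12a (Cpf1) nuclease from Lachnospiraceae bacterium. It supplies the Cas12a component of a circular RNA-mediated prime editing system in HEK293T cells. The 7.2 kb plasmid is maintained in E. coli at high copy through a ColE1/pUC-type origin and is selected with ampicillin via the β-lactamase gene and its native promoter. The backbone also carries short remnants with no evident functional role here: a lac promoter/operator and CAP site, a lacI fragment, fragments of an SV40 promoter and a pBluescript polylinker, and a partial bom region. No mammalian selection marker is annotated, which fits transient transfection use.

The expression cassette consists of the human cytomegalovirus immediate early enhancer and promoter, the LbCas12a coding sequence, and a bovine growth hormone polyadenylation signal. A T7 promoter sits between the CMV promoter and the open reading frame and could in principle support in vitro transcription. According to the record, the protein carries two substitutions, D156R and R1138A, and is flanked at both the N and C termini by bipartite nuclear localization signals (BPNLS) that direct it to the nucleus. These signals are not separately annotated in the feature table but would fall in the unannotated sequence on either side of the Cas12a annotation. The "n" prefix denotes the nickase, though the record does not say what each mutation contributes individually. The feature table shows no reverse transcriptase, crRNA or circular RNA template cassette on this plasmid, so those parts of the editing system are presumably provided from separate constructs.
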