Features (pLannotate 1.2.2; 15 found; start..end, strand, type, name):
      1..380     +  enhancer       CMV enhancer: human cytomegalovirus immediate early enhancer
    381..584     +  promoter       CMV promoter: human cytomegalovirus (CMV) immediate early promoter
    626..644     +  promoter       T7 promoter: promoter for bacteriophage T7 RNA polymerase
    721..4401    +  CDS            LbCpf1: CRISPR-associated protein from Lachnospiraceae bacterium ND2006 (Zetsche et al., 2015)
   4519..4743    +  polyA_signal   bGH poly(A) signal: bovine growth hormone polyadenylation signal
   4747..4768    +  promoter       SV40 promoter (fragment): SV40 enhancer and early promoter
   4773..4789    +  misc_feature   MCS (fragment): pBluescript multiple cloning site
   4838..4854    -  protein_bind   lac operator: The lac repressor binds to the lac operator to inhibit transcription in E. coli. This inhibition can be relieved by adding lactose or isopropyl-β-D-thiogalactopyranoside (IPTG). lac repressor encoded by lacI
   4862..4892    -  promoter       lac promoter: promoter for the E. coli lac operon
   4907..4928    -  protein_bind   CAP binding site: CAP binding activates transcription in the presence of cAMP. E. coli catabolite activator protein
   4941..5033    -  CDS            lacI (fragment): lac repressor; lacI; The lac repressor binds to the lac operator to inhibit transcription in E. coli. This inhibition can be relieved by adding lactose or isopropyl-β-D-thiogalactopyranoside (IPTG).
   5216..5804    -  rep_origin     ori: high-copy-number ColE1/pMB1/pBR322/pUC origin of replication
   5975..6835    -  CDS            AmpR: β-lactamase; bla; confers resistance to ampicillin, carbenicillin, and related antibiotics
   6836..6940    -  promoter       AmpR promoter: bla
   7011..7055    -  misc_feature   bom (fragment): basis of mobility region from pBR322
>Addgene plasmid #213745 | nLbCas12a | addgene full sequence | sequence record 422202 | Addgene NGS Result
GACATTGATTATTGACTAGTTATTAATAGTAATCAATTACGGGGTCATTAGTTCATAGCCCATATATGGA
GTTCCGCGTTACATAACTTACGGTAAATGGCCCGCCTGGCTGACCGCCCAACGACCCCCGCCCATTGACG
TCAATAATGACGTATGTTCCCATAGTAACGCCAATAGGGACTTTCCATTGACGTCAATGGGTGGAGTATT
TACGGTAAACTGCCCACTTGGCAGTACATCAAGTGTATCATATGCCAAGTACGCCCCCTATTGACGTCAA
TGACGGTAAATGGCCCGCCTGGCATTATGCCCAGTACATGACCTTATGGGACTTTCCTACTTGGCAGTAC
ATCTACGTATTAGTCATCGCTATTACCATGGTGATGCGGTTTTGGCAGTACATCAATGGGCGTGGATAGC
GGTTTGACTCACGGGGATTTCCAAGTCTCCACCCCATTGACGTCAATGGGAGTTTGTTTTGGCACCAAAA
TCAACGGGACTTTCCAAAATGTCGTAACAACTCCGCCCCATTGACGCAAATGGGCGGTAGGCGTGTACGG
TGGGAGGTCTATATAAGCAGAGCTGGTTTAGTGAACCGTCAGATCCGCTAGAGATCCGCGGCCGCTAATA
CGACTCACTATAGGGAGAGCCGCCACCATGAAACGGACAGCCGACGGAAGCGAGTTCGAGTCACCAAAGA
AGAAGCGGAAAGTCAAGCTTATGAGCAAGCTGGAGAAGTTTACAAACTGCTACTCCCTGTCTAAGACCCT
GAGGTTCAAGGCCATCCCTGTGGGCAAGACCCAGGAGAACATCGACAATAAGCGGCTGCTGGTGGAGGAC
GAGAAGAGAGCCGAGGATTATAAGGGCGTGAAGAAGCTGCTGGATCGCTACTATCTGTCTTTTATCAACG
ACGTGCTGCACAGCATCAAGCTGAAGAATCTGAACAATTACATCAGCCTGTTCCGGAAGAAAACCAGAAC
CGAGAAGGAGAATAAGGAGCTGGAGAACCTGGAGATCAATCTGCGGAAGGAGATCGCCAAGGCCTTCAAG
GGCAACGAGGGCTACAAGTCCCTGTTTAAGAAGGATATCATCGAGACAATCCTGCCAGAGTTCCTGGACG
ATAAGGACGAGATCGCCCTGGTGAACAGCTTCAATGGCTTTACCACAGCCTTCACCGGCTTCTTTCGTAA
CAGAGAGAATATGTTTTCCGAGGAGGCCAAGAGCACATCCATCGCCTTCAGGTGTATCAACGAGAATCTG
ACCCGCTACATCTCTAATATGGACATCTTCGAGAAGGTGGACGCCATCTTTGATAAGCACGAGGTGCAGG
AGATCAAGGAGAAGATCCTGAACAGCGACTATGATGTGGAGGATTTCTTTGAGGGCGAGTTCTTTAACTT
TGTGCTGACACAGGAGGGCATCGACGTGTATAACGCCATCATCGGCGGCTTCGTGACCGAGAGCGGCGAG
AAGATCAAGGGCCTGAACGAGTACATCAACCTGTATAATCAGAAAACCAAGCAGAAGCTGCCTAAGTTTA
AGCCACTGTATAAGCAGGTGCTGAGCGATCGGGAGTCTCTGAGCTTCTACGGCGAGGGCTATACATCCGA
TGAGGAGGTGCTGGAGGTGTTTAGAAACACCCTGAACAAGAACAGCGAGATCTTCAGCTCCATCAAGAAG
CTGGAGAAGCTGTTCAAGAATTTTGACGAGTACTCTAGCGCCGGCATCTTTGTGAAGAACGGCCCCGCCA
TCAGCACAATCTCCAAGGATATCTTCGGCGAGTGGAACGTGATCCGGGACAAGTGGAATGCCGAGTATGA
CGATATCCACCTGAAGAAGAAGGCCGTGGTGACCGAGAAGTACGAGGACGATCGGAGAAAGTCCTTCAAG
AAGATCGGCTCCTTTTCTCTGGAGCAGCTGCAGGAGTACGCCGACGCCGATCTGTCTGTGGTGGAGAAGC
TGAAGGAGATCATCATCCAGAAGGTGGATGAGATCTACAAGGTGTATGGCTCCTCTGAGAAGCTGTTCGA
CGCCGATTTTGTGCTGGAGAAGAGCCTGAAGAAGAACGACGCCGTGGTGGCCATCATGAAGGACCTGCTG
GATTCTGTGAAGAGCTTCGAGAATTACATCAAGGCCTTCTTTGGCGAGGGCAAGGAGACAAACAGGGACG
AGTCCTTCTATGGCGATTTTGTGCTGGCCTACGACATCCTGCTGAAGGTGGACCACATCTACGATGCCAT
CCGCAATTATGTGACCCAGAAGCCCTACTCTAAGGATAAGTTCAAGCTGTATTTTCAGAACCCTCAGTTC
ATGGGCGGCTGGGACAAGGATAAGGAGACAGACTATCGGGCCACCATCCTGAGATACGGCTCCAAGTACT
ATCTGGCCATCATGGATAAGAAGTACGCCAAGTGCCTGCAGAAGATCGACAAGGACGATGTGAACGGCAA
TTACGAGAAGATCAACTATAAGCTGCTGCCCGGCCCTAATAAGATGCTGCCAAAGGTGTTCTTTTCTAAG
AAGTGGATGGCCTACTATAACCCCAGCGAGGACATCCAGAAGATCTACAAGAATGGCACATTCAAGAAGG
GCGATATGTTTAACCTGAATGACTGTCACAAGCTGATCGACTTCTTTAAGGATAGCATCTCCCGGTATCC
AAAGTGGTCCAATGCCTACGATTTCAACTTTTCTGAGACAGAGAAGTATAAGGACATCGCCGGCTTTTAC
AGAGAGGTGGAGGAGCAGGGCTATAAGGTGAGCTTCGAGTCTGCCAGCAAGAAGGAGGTGGATAAGCTGG
TGGAGGAGGGCAAGCTGTATATGTTCCAGATCTATAACAAGGACTTTTCCGATAAGTCTCACGGCACACC
CAATCTGCACACCATGTACTTCAAGCTGCTGTTTGACGAGAACAATCACGGACAGATCAGGCTGAGCGGA
GGAGCAGAGCTGTTCATGAGGCGCGCCTCCCTGAAGAAGGAGGAGCTGGTGGTGCACCCAGCCAACTCCC
CTATCGCCAACAAGAATCCAGATAATCCCAAGAAAACCACAACCCTGTCCTACGACGTGTATAAGGATAA
GAGGTTTTCTGAGGACCAGTACGAGCTGCACATCCCAATCGCCATCAATAAGTGCCCCAAGAACATCTTC
AAGATCAATACAGAGGTGCGCGTGCTGCTGAAGCACGACGATAACCCCTATGTGATCGGCATCGACAGGG
GCGAGCGCAATCTGCTGTATATCGTGGTGGTGGACGGCAAGGGCAACATCGTGGAGCAGTATTCCCTGAA
CGAGATCATCAACAACTTCAACGGCATCAGGATCAAGACAGATTACCACTCTCTGCTGGACAAGAAGGAG
AAGGAGAGGTTCGAGGCCCGCCAGAACTGGACCTCCATCGAGAATATCAAGGAGCTGAAGGCCGGCTATA
TCTCTCAGGTGGTGCACAAGATCTGCGAGCTGGTGGAGAAGTACGATGCCGTGATCGCCCTGGAGGACCT
GAACTCTGGCTTTAAGAATAGCCGCGTGAAGGTGGAGAAGCAGGTGTATCAGAAGTTCGAGAAGATGCTG
ATCGATAAGCTGAACTACATGGTGGACAAGAAGTCTAATCCTTGTGCAACAGGCGGCGCCCTGAAGGGCT
ATCAGATCACCAATAAGTTCGAGAGCTTTAAGTCCATGTCTACCCAGAACGGCTTCATCTTTTACATCCC
TGCCTGGCTGACATCCAAGATCGATCCATCTACCGGCTTTGTGAACCTGCTGAAAACCAAGTATACCAGC
ATCGCCGATTCCAAGAAGTTCATCAGCTCCTTTGACAGGATCATGTACGTGCCCGAGGAGGATCTGTTCG
AGTTTGCCCTGGACTATAAGAACTTCTCTCGCACAGACGCCGATTACATCAAGAAGTGGAAGCTGTACTC
CTACGGCAACCGGATCAGAATCTTCCGGAATCCTAAGAAGAACAACGTGTTCGACTGGGAGGAGGTGTGC
CTGACCAGCGCCTATAAGGAGCTGTTCAACAAGTACGGCATCAATTATCAGCAGGGCGATATCAGAGCCC
TGCTGTGCGAGCAGTCCGACAAGGCCTTCTACTCTAGCTTTATGGCCCTGATGAGCCTGATGCTGCAGAT
GGCGAACAGCATCACAGGCCGCACCGACGTGGATTTTCTGATCAGCCCTGTGAAGAACTCCGACGGCATC
TTCTACGATAGCCGGAACTATGAGGCCCAGGAGAATGCCATCCTGCCAAAGAACGCCGACGCCAATGGCG
CCTATAACATCGCCAGAAAGGTGCTGTGGGCCATCGGCCAGTTCAAGAAGGCCGAGGACGAGAAGCTGGA
TAAGGTGAAGATCGCCATCTCTAACAAGGAGTGGCTGGAGTACGCCCAGACCAGCGTGAAGTCTGGCGGC
TCAAAAAGAACCGCCGACGGCAGCGAATTCGAGCCCAAGAAGAAGAGGAAAGTCTAACCGGTCATCATCA
CCATCACCATTGAGTTTAAACCCGCTGATCAGCCTCGACTGTGCCTTCTAGTTGCCAGCCATCTGTTGTT
TGCCCCTCCCCCGTGCCTTCCTTGACCCTGGAAGGTGCCACTCCCACTGTCCTTTCCTAATAAAATGAGA
AAATTGCATCGCATTGTCTGAGTAGGTGTCATTCTATTCTGGGGGGTGGGGTGGGGCAGGACAGCAAGGG
GGAGGATTGGGAAGACAATAGCAGGCATGCTGGGGATGCGGTGGGCTCTATGGCTTCTGAGGCGGAAAGA
ACCAGCTGGGGCTCGATACCGTCGACCTCTAGCTAGAGCTTGGCGTAATCATGGTCATAGCTGTTTCCTG
TGTGAAATTGTTATCCGCTCACAATTCCACACAACATACGAGCCGGAAGCATAAAGTGTAAAGCCTAGGG
TGCCTAATGAGTGAGCTAACTCACATTAATTGCGTTGCGCTCACTGCCCGCTTTCCAGTCGGGAAACCTG
TCGTGCCAGCTGCATTAATGAATCGGCCAACGCGCGGGGAGAGGCGGTTTGCGTATTGGGCGCTCTTCCG
CTTCCTCGCTCACTGACTCGCTGCGCTCGGTCGTTCGGCTGCGGCGAGCGGTATCAGCTCACTCAAAGGC
GGTAATACGGTTATCCACAGAATCAGGGGATAACGCAGGAAAGAACATGTGAGCAAAAGGCCAGCAAAAG
GCCAGGAACCGTAAAAAGGCCGCGTTGCTGGCGTTTTTCCATAGGCTCCGCCCCCCTGACGAGCATCACA
AAAATCGACGCTCAAGTCAGAGGTGGCGAAACCCGACAGGACTATAAAGATACCAGGCGTTTCCCCCTGG
AAGCTCCCTCGTGCGCTCTCCTGTTCCGACCCTGCCGCTTACCGGATACCTGTCCGCCTTTCTCCCTTCG
GGAAGCGTGGCGCTTTCTCATAGCTCACGCTGTAGGTATCTCAGTTCGGTGTAGGTCGTTCGCTCCAAGC
TGGGCTGTGTGCACGAACCCCCCGTTCAGCCCGACCGCTGCGCCTTATCCGGTAACTATCGTCTTGAGTC
CAACCCGGTAAGACACGACTTATCGCCACTGGCAGCAGCCACTGGTAACAGGATTAGCAGAGCGAGGTAT
GTAGGCGGTGCTACAGAGTTCTTGAAGTGGTGGCCTAACTACGGCTACACTAGAAGAACAGTATTTGGTA
TCTGCGCTCTGCTGAAGCCAGTTACCTTCGGAAAAAGAGTTGGTAGCTCTTGATCCGGCAAACAAACCAC
CGCTGGTAGCGGTGGTTTTTTTGTTTGCAAGCAGCAGATTACGCGCAGAAAAAAAGGATCTCAAGAAGAT
CCTTTGATCTTTTCTACGGGGTCTGACACTCAGTGGAACGAAAACTCACGTTAAGGGATTTTGGTCATGA
GATTATCAAAAAGGATCTTCACCTAGATCCTTTTAAATTAAAAATGAAGTTTTAAATCAATCTAAAGTAT
ATATGAGTAAACTTGGTCTGACAGTTACCAATGCTTAATCAGTGAGGCACCTATCTCAGCGATCTGTCTA
TTTCGTTCATCCATAGTTGCCTGACTCCCCGTCGTGTAGATAACTACGATACGGGAGGGCTTACCATCTG
GCCCCAGTGCTGCAATGATACCGCGAGACCCACGCTCACCGGCTCCAGATTTATCAGCAATAAACCAGCC
AGCCGGAAGGGCCGAGCGCAGAAGTGGTCCTGCAACTTTATCCGCCTCCATCCAGTCTATTAATTGTTGC
CGGGAAGCTAGAGTAAGTAGTTCGCCAGTTAATAGTTTGCGCAACGTTGTTGCCATTGCTACAGGCATCG
TGGTGTCACGCTCGTCGTTTGGTATGGCTTCATTCAGCTCCGGTTCCCAACGATCAAGGCGAGTTACATG
ATCCCCCATGTTGTGCAAAAAAGCGGTTAGCTCCTTCGGTCCTCCGATCGTTGTCAGAAGTAAGTTGGCC
GCAGTGTTATCACTCATGGTTATGGCAGCACTGCATAATTCTCTTACTGTCATGCCATCCGTAAGATGCT
TTTCTGTGACTGGTGAGTACTCAACCAAGTCATTCTGAGAATAGTGTATGCGGCGACCGAGTTGCTCTTG
CCCGGCGTCAATACGGGATAATACCGCGCCACATAGCAGAACTTTAAAAGTGCTCATCATTGGAAAACGT
TCTTCGGGGCGAAAACTCTCAAGGATCTTACCGCTGTTGAGATCCAGTTCGATGTAACCCACTCGTGCAC
CCAACTGATCTTCAGCATCTTTTACTTTCACCAGCGTTTCTGGGTGAGCAAAAACAGGAAGGCAAAATGC
CGCAAAAAAGGGAATAAGGGCGACACGGAAATGTTGAATACTCATACTCTTCCTTTTTCAATATTATTGA
AGCATTTATCAGGGTTATTGTCTCATGAGCGGATACATATTTGAATGTATTTAGAAAAATAAACAAATAG
GGGTTCCGCGCACATTTCCCCGAAAAGTGCCACCTGACGTCGACGGATCGGGAGATCGATCTCCCGATCC
CCTAGGGTCTACTCTCAGTACAATCTGCTCTGATGCCGCATAGTTAAGCCAGTATCTGCTCCCTGCTTGT
GTGTTGGAGGTCGCTGAGTAGTGCGCGAGCAAAATTTAAGCTACAACAAGGCAAGGCTTGACCGACAATT
GCATGAAGAATCTGCTTAGGGTTAGGCGTTTTGCGCTGCTTCGCGATGTACGGGCCAGATATACGCGTT
